Addgene plasmid #83798: pDH22
Purpose: Useful for tagging yeast proteins with N-terminal YFP tag; G418 selection
Depositing lab: Eric Muller. Depositing organization: University of Washington. Publication: Fluorescence resonance energy transfer using color variants of green fluorescent protein. Hailey DW, Davis TN, Muller EG. Methods Enzymol. 2002;351:34-49. PubMed 12073355.
Backbone
  Vector backbone: pyGFP
  Backbone manufacturer: Prein et al. 2000, PMID 11086160
  Modifications to backbone: converted GFP to YFP via mutations.
  Vector type: Yeast Expression
  Selectable markers: Neomycin (select with G418)
Growth in bacteria
  Bacterial resistance: Ampicillin, 100 μg/mL
  Growth temperature: 37°C
  Growth strain: DH5alpha
  Copy number: Unknown
Gene/Insert
  Gene/Insert name: YFP
  Cloning method: Unknown
  Sequencing primers: 5′ SP6; 3′ T7
Terms and licenses: Academic/Nonprofit Terms; Industry Terms: Not Available to Industry
Depositor comments: For more information, see http://yeastrc.org/yeastrc/pages/plasmids_protocols.html
How to cite: pDH22 was a gift from Eric Muller (Addgene plasmid # 83798 ; http://n2t.net/addgene:83798 ; RRID:Addgene_83798)
