[The description below was written by a language model from this plasmid's Addgene catalogue record and pLannotate feature annotations shown in this document.]
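Description:
pDH22 is a 4,662-bp yeast tagging template plasmid built on the pyGFP backbone, in which the original GFP was converted to a yellow variant by point mutations. It is propagated in E. coli through a high-copy ColE1/pUC-type origin and selected with ampicillin via the β-lactamase gene and its native promoter. No yeast replication origin or centromere is annotated, which fits a plasmid that serves as a source of an integrating cassette rather than as an episomal expression vector. Short fragments annotated as lacI, rop and bom appear to be backbone remnants without a functional role.

The payload is a compact module in one orientation: a loxP site, the kanMX marker (conferring G418 resistance in yeast), a second loxP site, and immediately downstream a YFP coding sequence that the annotation matches to EYFP-Q69K. No separate yeast promoter for YFP is annotated. The usual logic of this design is that the cassette is integrated by homologous recombination at the 5′ end of a chromosomal open reading frame, with transformants selected on G418. Cre recombinase can then excise kanMX between the direct loxP repeats, leaving a single loxP site upstream of YFP, so that the fusion can be expressed from the gene's own promoter; the record itself does not spell out these steps. SP6 and T7 promoters flank the module and serve as sequencing primer sites.

The stated purpose is N-terminal YFP tagging of yeast proteins. The associated publication concerns fluorescence resonance energy transfer with GFP colour variants, suggesting use of the tagged proteins as FRET partners and for localisation imaging.
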