Features (pLannotate 1.2.2; 12 found; start..end, strand, type, name):
     19..52      +  protein_bind   loxP: Cre-mediated recombination occurs in the 8-bp core sequence (GCATACAT). Cre recombinase
    102..1458    +  gene           kanMX: yeast selectable marker conferring kanamycin resistance (Wach et al., 1994)
   1511..1544    +  protein_bind   loxP: Cre-mediated recombination occurs in the 8-bp core sequence (GCATACAT). Cre recombinase
   1548..2264    +  CDS            EYFP-Q69K: EYFP-Q69K is a basic (constitutively fluorescent) green/yellow fluorescent protein published in 1999, derived from Aequorea victoria. It has moderate acid sensitivity.
   2300..2318    -  promoter       T7 promoter: promoter for bacteriophage T7 RNA polymerase
   2340..2393    -  CDS            lacI (fragment): lac repressor; lacI; The lac repressor binds to the lac operator to inhibit transcription in E. coli. This inhibition can be relieved by adding lactose or isopropyl-β-D-thiogalactopyranoside (IPTG).
   2576..3164    -  rep_origin     ori: high-copy-number ColE1/pMB1/pBR322/pUC origin of replication
   3335..4195    -  CDS            AmpR: β-lactamase; bla; confers resistance to ampicillin, carbenicillin, and related antibiotics
   4196..4300    -  promoter       AmpR promoter: bla
   4395..4430    +  CDS            rop (fragment): Rop protein, which maintains plasmids at low copy number; rop
   4532..4583    +  misc_feature   bom (fragment): basis of mobility region from pBR322
   4646..2       +  promoter       SP6 promoter (across the origin): promoter for bacteriophage SP6 RNA polymerase
>Addgene plasmid #83798 | pDH22 | depositor full sequence | sequence record 160054 | pDH22 sequence 4662 bps
GAACGCGGCCGCCAGGGGATAACTTCGTATAGCATACATTATACGAAGTTATCTAGAGATCTGTTTAGCT
TGCCTCGTCCCCGCCGGGTCACCCGGCCAGCGACATGGAGGCCCAGAATACCCTCCTTGACAGTCTTGAC
GTGCGCAGCTCAGGGGCATGATGTGACTGTCGCCCGTACATTTAGCCCATACATCCCCATGTATAATCAT
TTGCATCCATACATTTTGATGGCCGCACGGCGCGAAGCAAAAATTACGGCTCCTCGCTGCAGACCTGCGA
GCAGGGAAACGCTCCCCTCACAGACGCGTTGAATTGTCCCCACGCCGCGCCCCTGTAGAGAAATATAAAA
GGTTAGGATTTGCCACTGAGGTTCTTCTTTCATATACTTCCTTTTAAAATCTTGCTAGGATACAGTTCTC
ACATCACATCCGAACATAAACAACCATGGGTAAGGAAAAGACTCACGTTTCGAGGCCGCGATTAAATTCC
AACATGGATGCTGATTTATATGGGTATAAATGGGCTCGCGATAATGTCGGGCAATCAGGTGCGACAATCT
ATCGATTGTATGGGAAGCCCGATGCGCCAGAGTTGTTTCTGAAACATGGCAAAGGTAGCGTTGCCAATGA
TGTTACAGATGAGATGGTCAGACTAAACTGGCTGACGGAATTTATGCCTCTTCCGACCATCAAGCATTTT
ATCCGTACTCCTGATGATGCATGGTTACTCACCACTGCGATCCCCGGCAAAACAGCATTCCAGGTATTAG
AAGAATATCCTGATTCAGGTGAAAATATTGTTGATGCGCTGGCAGTGTTCCTGCGCCGGTTGCATTCGAT
TCCTGTTTGTAATTGTCCTTTTAACAGCGATCGCGTATTTCGTCTCGCTCAGGCGCAATCACGAATGAAT
AACGGTTTGGTTGATGCGAGTGATTTTGATGACGAGCGTAATGGCTGGCCTGTTGAACAAGTCTGGAAAG
AAATGCATAAGCTTTTGCCATTCTCACCGGATTCAGTCGTCACTCATGGTGATTTCTCACTTGATAACCT
TATTTTTGACGAGGGGAAATTAATAGGTTGTATTGATGTTGGACGAGTCGGAATCGCAGACCGATACCAG
GATCTTGCCATCCTATGGAACTGCCTCGGTGAGTTTTCTCCTTCATTACAGAAACGGCTTTTTCAAAAAT
ATGGTATTGATAATCCTGATATGAATAAATTGCAGTTTCATTTGATGCTCGATGAGTTTTTCTAATCAGT
ACTGACAATAAAAAGATTCTTGTTTTCAAGAACTTGTCATTTGTATAGTTTTTTTATATTGTAGTTGTTC
TATTTTAATCAAATGTTAGCGTGATTTATATTTTTTTTCGCCTCGACATCATCTGCCCAGATGCGAAGTT
AAGTGCGCAGAAAGTAATATCATGCGTCAATCGTATGTGAATGCTGGTCGCTATACTGCTGTCGATTCGA
TACTAACGCCGCCATCCAGTGTCGAAAACGAGCTCTCGAGATAACTTCGTATAGCATACATTATACGAAG
TTATCAGATCATGTCTAAAGGTGAAGAATTATTCACTGGTGTTGTCCCAATTTTGGTTGAATTAGATGGT
GATGTTAATGGTCACAAATTTTCTGTCTCCGGTGAAGGTGAAGGTGATGCTACTTACGGTAAATTGACCT
TAAAATTTATTTGTACTACTGGTAAATTGCCAGTTCCATGGCCAACCTTAGTCACTACTTTCGGTTATGG
TCTAAAATGTTTTGCTAGATACCCAGATCATATGAAACAACATGACTTTTTCAAGTCTGCCATGCCAGAA
GGTTATGTTCAAGAAAGAACTATTTTTTTCAAAGATGACGGTAACTACAAGACCAGAGCTGAAGTCAAGT
TTGAAGGTGATACCTTAGTTAATAGAATCGAATTAAAAGGTATTGATTTTAAAGAAGATGGTAACATTTT
AGGTCACAAATTGGAATACAACTATAACTCTCACAATGTTTACATCATGGCTGACAAACAAAAGAATGGT
ATCAAAGTTAACTTCAAAATTAGACACAACATTGAAGATGGTTCTGTTCAATTAGCTGACCATTATCAAC
AAAATACTCCAATTGGTGATGGTCCAGTCTTGTTACCAGACAACCATTACTTATCCTATCAATCTGCCTT
ATCCAAAGATCCAAACGAAAAGAGAGACCACATGGTCTTGTTAGAATTTGTTACTGCTGCTGGTATTACC
CATGGTATGGATGAATTGTACAAACTAGTGGCCTATGCGGCCGCGGATCTGCCGGTCTCCCTATAGTGAG
TCGTATTAATTTCGATAAGCCAGGTTAACCTGCATTAATGAATCGGCCAACGCGCGGGGAGAGGCGGTTT
GCGTATTGGGCGCTCTTCCGCTTCCTCGCTCACTGACTCGCTGCGCTCGGTCGTTCGGCTGCGGCGAGCG
GTATCAGCTCACTCAAAGGCGGTAATACGGTTATCCACAGAATCAGGGGATAACGCAGGAAAGAACATGT
GAGCAAAAGGCCAGCAAAAGGCCAGGAACCGTAAAAAGGCCGCGTTGCTGGCGTTTTTCCATAGGCTCCG
CCCCCCTGACGAGCATCACAAAAATCGACGCTCAAGTCAGAGGTGGCGAAACCCGACAGGACTATAAAGA
TACCAGGCGTTTCCCCCTGGAAGCTCCCTCGTGCGCTCTCCTGTTCCGACCCTGCCGCTTACCGGATACC
TGTCCGCCTTTCTCCCTTCGGGAAGCGTGGCGCTTTCTCAATGCTCACGCTGTAGGTATCTCAGTTCGGT
GTAGGTCGTTCGCTCCAAGCTGGGCTGTGTGCACGAACCCCCCGTTCAGCCCGACCGCTGCGCCTTATCC
GGTAACTATCGTCTTGAGTCCAACCCGGTAAGACACGACTTATCGCCACTGGCAGCAGCCACTGGTAACA
GGATTAGCAGAGCGAGGTATGTAGGCGGTGCTACAGAGTTCTTGAAGTGGTGGCCTAACTACGGCTACAC
TAGAAGGACAGTATTTGGTATCTGCGCTCTGCTGAAGCCAGTTACCTTCGGAAAAAGAGTTGGTAGCTCT
TGATCCGGCAAACAAACCACCGCTGGTAGCGGTGGTTTTTTTGTTTGCAAGCAGCAGATTACGCGCAGAA
AAAAAGGATCTCAAGAAGATCCTTTGATCTTTTCTACGGGGTCTGACGCTCAGTGGAACGAAAACTCACG
TTAAGGGATTTTGGTCATGAGATTATCAAAAAGGATCTTCACCTAGATCCTTTTAAATTAAAAATGAAGT
TTTAAATCAATCTAAAGTATATATGAGTAAACTTGGTCTGACAGTTACCAATGCTTAATCAGTGAGGCAC
CTATCTCAGCGATCTGTCTATTTCGTTCATCCATAGTTGCCTGACTCCCCGTCGTGTAGATAACTACGAT
ACGGGAGGGCTTACCATCTGGCCCCAGTGCTGCAATGATACCGCGAGACCCACGCTCACCGGCTCCAGAT
TTATCAGCAATAAACCAGCCAGCCGGAAGGGCCGAGCGCAGAAGTGGTCCTGCAACTTTATCCGCCTCCA
TCCAGTCTATTAATTGTTGCCGGGAAGCTAGAGTAAGTAGTTCGCCAGTTAATAGTTTGCGCAACGTTGT
TGCCATTGCTACAGGCATCGTGGTGTCACGCTCGTCGTTTGGTATGGCTTCATTCAGCTCCGGTTCCCAA
CGATCAAGGCGAGTTACATGATCCCCCATGTTGTGCAAAAAAGCGGTTAGCTCCTTCGGTCCTCCGATCG
TTGTCAGAAGTAAGTTGGCCGCAGTGTTATCACTCATGGTTATGGCAGCACTGCATAATTCTCTTACTGT
CATGCCATCCGTAAGATGCTTTTCTGTGACTGGTGAGTACTCAACCAAGTCATTCTGAGAATAGTGTATG
CGGCGACCGAGTTGCTCTTGCCCGGCGTCAATACGGGATAATACCGCGCCACATAGCAGAACTTTAAAAG
TGCTCATCATTGGAAAACGTTCTTCGGGGCGAAAACTCTCAAGGATCTTACCGCTGTTGAGATCCAGTTC
GATGTAACCCACTCGTGCACCCAACTGATCTTCAGCATCTTTTACTTTCACCAGCGTTTCTGGGTGAGCA
AAAACAGGAAGGCAAAATGCCGCAAAAAAGGGAATAAGGGCGACACGGAAATGTTGAATACTCATACTCT
TCCTTTTTCAATATTATTGAAGCATTTATCAGGGTTATTGTCTCATGAGCGGATACATATTTGAATGTAT
TTAGAAAAATAAACAAATAGGGGTTCCGCGCACATTTCCCCGAAAAGTGCCACCTGACGTCTAAGAAACC
ATTATTATCATGACATTAACCTATAAAAATAGGCGTATCACGAGGCCCTTTCGTCTCGCGCGTTTCGGTG
ATGACGGTGAAAACCTCTGACACATGCAGCTCCCGGAGACGGTCACAGCTTGTCTGTAAGCGGATGCCGG
GAGCAGACAAGCCCGTCAGGGCGCGTCAGCGGGTGTTGGCGGGTGTCGGGGCTGGCTTAACTATGCGGCA
TCAGAGCAGATTGTACTGAGAGTGCACCATATGGACATATTGTCGTTAGAACGCGGCTACAATTAATACA
TAACCTTATGTATCATACACATACGATTTAGGTGACACTATA
