>Addgene plasmid #83798 | pDH22 | addgene partial sequence | sequence record 161055 | T7 5'-TAATACGACTCACTATAGGG-3'
TAGGCCACTAGTTTGTACAATTCATCCATACCATGGGTAATACCAGCAGCAGTAACAAATTCTAACAAGA
CCATGTGGTCTCTCTTTTCGTTTGGATCTTTGGATAAGGCAGATTGATAGGATAAGTAATGGTTGTCTGG
TAACAAGACTGGACCATCACCAATTGGAGTATTTTGTTGATAATGGTCAGCTAATTGAACAGAACCATCT
TCAATGTTGTGTCTAATTTTGAAGTTAACTTTGATACCATTCTTTTGTTTGTCAGCCATGATGTAAACAT
TGTGAGAGTTATAGTTGTATTCCAATTTGTGACCTAAAATGTTACCATCTTCTTTAAAATCAATACCTTT
TAATTCGATTCTATTAACTAAGGTATCACCTTCAAACTTGACTTCAGCTCTGGTCTTGTAGTTACCGTCA
TCTTTGAAAAAAATAGTTCTTTCTTGAACATAACCTTCTGGCATGGCAGACTTGAAAAAGTCATGTTGTT
TCATATGATCTGGGTATCTAGCAAAACATTTTAGACCATAACCGAAAGTAGTGACTAAGGTTGGCCATGG
AACTGGCAATTTACCAGTAGTACAAATAAATTTTAAGGTCAATTTACCGTAAGTAGCATCACCTTCACCT
TCACCGGAGACAGAAAATTTGTGACCATTAACATCACCATCTAATTCAACCAAAATTGGGACAACACCAG
TGAATAATTCTTCACCTTTAGACATGATCTGATAACTTCGTATAATGTATGCTATACGAAGTTATCTCGA
GAGCTCGTTTTCGACACTGGATGGCGGCGTTAGTATCGAATCGACAGCAGTATAGCGACCAGCATTCACA
TACGATTGACGCATGATATTACTTTCTGCGCACTTAACTTCGCATCTGGGCAGATGATGTCGAGGCGAAA
A
