>Addgene plasmid #83798 | pDH22 | addgene partial sequence | sequence record 161056 | TEF-terminator-F 5'-CCCAGATGCGAAGTTAAGTG-3'
TGCGTCAATCGTATGTGAATGCTGGTCGCTATACTGCTGTCGATTCGATACTAACGCCGCCATCCAGTGT
CGAAAACGAGCTCTCGAGATAACTTCGTATAGCATACATTATACGAAGTTATCAGATCATGTCTAAAGGT
GAAGAATTATTCACTGGTGTTGTCCCAATTTTGGTTGAATTAGATGGTGATGTTAATGGTCACAAATTTT
CTGTCTCCGGTGAAGGTGAAGGTGATGCTACTTACGGTAAATTGACCTTAAAATTTATTTGTACTACTGG
TAAATTGCCAGTTCCATGGCCAACCTTAGTCACTACTTTCGGTTATGGTCTAAAATGTTTTGCTAGATAC
CCAGATCATATGAAACAACATGACTTTTTCAAGTCTGCCATGCCAGAAGGTTATGTTCAAGAAAGAACTA
TTTTTTTCAAAGATGACGGTAACTACAAGACCAGAGCTGAAGTCAAGTTTGAAGGTGATACCTTAGTTAA
TAGAATCGAATTAAAAGGTATTGATTTTAAAGAAGATGGTAACATTTTAGGTCACAAATTGGAATACAAC
TATAACTCTCACAATGTTTACATCATGGCTGACAAACAAAAGAATGGTATCAAAGTTAACTTCAAAATTA
GACACAACATTGAAGATGGTTCTGTTCAATTAGCTGACCATTATCAACAAAATACTCCAATTGGTGATGG
TCCAGTCTTGTTACCAGACAACCATTACTTATCCTATCAATCTGCCTTATCCAAAGATCCAAACGAAAAG
AGAGACCACATGGTCTTGTTAGAATTTGTTACTGCTGCTGGTATTACCCATGGTATGGATGAATTGTACA
AACTAGTGGCCTATGCGGCCGCGGATCTGCCGGTCTCCCTATAGTGAGTCGTATTAATTTCGATAAGCCA
GGTTAACCTGCATTAATGAATCGGCCAACGCGCGGGGAGAGGCGGTTTGCGTATTGGGCGCTCTTCCGCT
TCCTCGCTCACTGACTCGCTGCGCTCGGTCGTTCGGCTGCGGCGAGCGGTATC
